>Addgene plasmid #236960 | FYN-HaloTag Fusion Vector | addgene full sequence | sequence record 473349 | Addgene NGS Result
GGCATGCAAGCTGATTTGGCTGCTGCCACCGCTGAGCAAGGCCGCTTCGAGCAGACATGATAAGATACAT
TGATGAGTTTGGACAAACCACAACTAGAATGCAGTGAAAAAAATGCTTTATTTGTGAAATTTGTGATGCT
ATTGCTTTATTTGTAACCATTATAAGCTGCAATAAACAAGTTAACAACAACAATTGCATTCATTTTATGT
TTCAGGTTCAGGGGGAGATGTGGGAGGTTTTTTTAAGCAAGTAAAACCTCTACAAATGTGGTAAAATCTT
AATTAAGAATTCTAATATAACTTCGTATAGCATACATTATACGAAGTTATGGATCCACTGTTGACAATTA
ATCATCGGCATAGTATATCGGCATAGTATAATACGACAAGGTGAGGAACTAAACCCAGGAGGCAGATCAT
GATTGAACAAGATGGATTGCACGCAGGTTCTCCGGCCGCTTGGGTGGAGAGGCTATTCGGCTATGACTGG
GCACAACAGACAATCGGCTGCTCTGATGCCGCCGTGTTCCGGCTGTCAGCGCAGGGGCGCCCGGTTCTTT
TTGTCAAGACCGACCTGTCCGGTGCCCTGAATGAACTGCAGGACGAGGCAGCGCGGCTATCGTGGCTGGC
CACGACGGGCGTTCCTTGCGCAGCTGTGCTCGACGTTGTCACTGAAGCGGGAAGGGACTGGCTGCTATTG
GGCGAAGTGCCGGGGCAGGATCTCCTGTCATCTCACCTTGCTCCTGCCGAGAAAGTATCCATCATGGCTG
ATGCAATGCGGCGGCTGCATACGCTTGATCCGGCTACCTGCCCATTCGACCACCAAGCGAAACATCGCAT
CGAGCGAGCACGTACTCGGATGGAAGCCGGTCTTGTCGATCAGGATGATCTGGACGAAGAGCATCAGGGG
CTCGCGCCAGCCGAACTGTTCGCCAGGCTCAAGGCGCGCATGCCCGACGGCGAGGATCTCGTCGTGACCC
ATGGCGATGCCTGCTTGCCGAATATCATGGTGGAAAATGGCCGCTTTTCTGGATTCATCGACTGTGGCCG
GCTGGGTGTGGCGGACCGCTATCAGGACATAGCGTTGGCTACCCGTGATATTGCTGAAGAGCTTGGCGGC
GAATGGGCTGACCGCTTCCTCGTGCTTTACGGTATCGCCGCTCCCGATTCGCAGCGCATCGCCTTCTATC
GCCTTCTTGACGAGTTCTTCTGATTCGAAATGACCGACCAAGCGACGCCCAACCGGTATCAGCTCACTCA
AAGGCGGTAATACGGTTATCCACAGAATCAGGGGATAACGCAGGAAAGAACATGTGAGCAAAAGGCCAGC
AAAAGGCCAGGAACCGTAAAAAGGCCGCGTTGCTGGCGTTTTTCCATAGGCTCCGCCCCCCTGACGAGCA
TCACAAAAATCGACGCTCAAGTCAGAGGTGGCGAAACCCGACAGGACTATAAAGATACCAGGCGTTTCCC
CCTGGAAGCTCCCTCGTGCGCTCTCCTGTTCCGACCCTGCCGCTTACCGGATACCTGTCCGCCTTTCTCC
CTTCGGGAAGCGTGGCGCTTTCTCATAGCTCACGCTGTAGGTATCTCAGTTCGGTGTAGGTCGTTCGCTC
CAAGCTGGGCTGTGTGCACGAACCCCCCGTTCAGCCCGACCGCTGCGCCTTATCCGGTAACTATCGTCTT
GAGTCCAACCCGGTAAGACACGACTTATCGCCACTGGCAGCAGCCACTGGTAACAGGATTAGCAGAGCGA
GGTATGTAGGCGGTGCTACAGAGTTCTTGAAGTGGTGGCCTAACTACGGCTACACTAGAAGGACAGTATT
TGGTATCTGCGCTCTGCTGAAGCCAGTTACCTTCGGAAAAAGAGTTGGTAGCTCTTGATCCGGCAAACAA
ACCACCGCTGGTAGCGGTGGTTTTTTTGTTTGCAAGCAGCAGATTACGCGCAGAAAAAAAGGATTTCAAG
AAGATCCTTTGATCTTTTCTACGGGGTCTGACGCTCAGTGGAACGAAAACTCACGTTAAGGGATTTTGGT
CATGAGATTATCAAAAAGGATCTTCACCTAGATCCTTTTATAGTCCGGAATCGTCACACAAAAAACCAAC
ACACAGATGTAATGAAAATAAAGATATTTTATTGCGGCCATCGTGATGGCTAGAGTTTAGCCCTCCCACA
CATAACCAGAGGGCAGCAATTCACGAATCCCAACTGCCGTCGGCTGTCCATCACTGTCCTTCACTATGGC
TTTGATCCCAGGATGCAGATCGAGAAGCACCTGTCGGCACCGTCCGCAGGGGCTCAAGATGCCCCTGTTC
TCATTTCCGATCGCGACGATACAAGTCAGGTTGCCAGCTGCCGCAGCAGCAGCAGTGCCCAGCACCACGA
GTTCTGCACAAGGTCCCCCAGTAAAATGATATACATTGACACCAGTGAAGATGCGGCCGTCGCTAGAGAG
AGCTGCGCTGGCGACGCTGTAGTCTTCAGAGATGGGGATGCTGTTGATTGTAGCCGTTGCTCTTTCAATG
AGGGTGGATTCTTCTTGAGACAAAGGCTTGGCCATGGTGGCGCTAGTGTCAGAAGAATCGAGCTTTTTGC
AAAAGCCTAGGCCTCCAAAAAAGCCTCCTCACTACTTCTGGAATAGCTCAGAGGCCGAGGCGGCCTCGGC
CTCTGCATAAATAAAAAAAATTAGTCAGCCATGGGGCGGAGAATGGGCGGAACTGGGCGGAGTTAGGGGC
GGGATGGGCGGAGTTAGGGGCGGGACTATGGTTGCTGACTAATTGAGATGCATGCTTTGCATACTTCTGC
CTGCTGGGGAGCCTGGGGACTTTCCACACCTGGTTGCTGACTAATTGAGATGCATGCTTTGCATACTTCT
GCCTGCTGGGGAGCCTGGGGACTTTCCACACCCTAACTGACACACATTCCACAGCTGGTTCTTTCCGCCT
CAGAAGGTACCTAACCAAGTTCCTCTTTCAGAGGTTATTTCAGGCCATGGTGCTGCGCAAGACGCGTTAA
TTAAGACGTCGGCAGTGAAAAAAATGCTTTATTTGTGAAATTTGTGATGCTATTGCTTTATTTGTAACCA
TTATAAGCTGCAATAAACAAGTTAACAACAACAATTGCATTCATTTTATGTTTCAGGTTCAGGGGGAGGT
GTGGGAGGTTTTTTAAAGCAAGTAAAACCTCTACAAATGTGGTATGGCTGATTATGATCCGCGGCCGCAA
TACGTCGACGTTATCAGCTGACTTCGTACGAGAGCCTAGGATTATGGCGCGCCACTAGTTATTAATAGTA
ATCAATTACGGGGTCATTAGTTCATAGCCCATATATGGAGTTCCGCGTTACATAACTTACGGTAAATGGC
CCGCCTGGCTGACCGCCCAACGACCCCCGCCCATTGACGTCAATAATGACGTATGTTCCCATAGTAACGC
CAATAGGGACTTTCCATTGACGTCAATGGGTGGAGTATTTACGGTAAACTGCCCACTTGGCAGTACATCA
AGTGTATCATATGCCAAGTCCGCCCCCTATTGACGTCAATGACGGTAAATGGCCCGCCTGGCATTATGCC
CAGTACATGACCTTACGGGACTTTCCTACTTGGCAGTACATCTACGTATTAGTCATCGCTATTACCATGG
TGATGCGGTTTTGGCAGTACACCAATGGGCGTGGATAGCGGTTTGACTCACGGGGATTTCCAAGTCTCCA
CCCCATTGACGTCAATGGGAGTTTGTTTTGGCACCAAAATCAACGGGACTTTCCAAAATGTCGTAATAAC
CCCGCCCCGTTGACGCAAATGGGCGGTAGGCGTGTACGGTGGGAGGTCTATATAAGCAGAGCTGGTTTAG
TGAACCGTCAGATCACTAGAAGCTTTATTGCGGTAGTTTATCACAGTTAAATTGCTAACGCAGTCAGTGC
TTCTGACACAACAGTCTCGAACTTAAGCTGCAGAAGTTGGTCGTGAGGCACTGGGCAGGTAAGTATCAAG
GTTACAAGACAGGTTTAAGGAGACCAATAGAAACTGGGCTTGTCGAGACAGAGAAGACTCTTGCGTTTCT
GATAGGCACCTATTGGTCTTACTGACATCCACTTTGCCTTTCTCTCCACAGGTGTCCACTCCCAGTTCAA
TTACAGCTCTTAAGGCTAGAGTATTAATACGACTCACTATAGGGCTAGCGATCGCCATGGGCTGTGTGCA
ATGTAAGGATAAAGAAGCAACAAAACTGACGGAGGAGAGGGACGGCAGCCTGAACCAGAGCTCTGGGTAC
CGCTATGGCACAGACCCCACCCCTCAGCACTACCCCAGCTTCGGTGTGACCTCCATCCCCAACTACAACA
ACTTCCACGCAGCCGGGGGCCAAGGACTCACCGTCTTTGGAGGTGTGAACTCTTCGTCTCATACGGGGAC
CTTGCGTACGAGAGGAGGAACAGGAGTGACACTCTTTGTGGCCCTTTATGACTATGAAGCACGGACAGAA
GATGACCTGAGTTTTCACAAAGGAGAAAAATTTCAAATATTGAACAGCTCGGAAGGAGATTGGTGGGAAG
CCCGCTCCTTGACAACTGGAGAGACAGGTTACATTCCCAGCAATTATGTGGCTCCAGTTGACTCTATCCA
GGCAGAAGAGTGGTACTTTGGAAAACTTGGCCGAAAAGATGCTGAGCGACAGCTATTGTCCTTTGGAAAC
CCAAGAGGTACCTTTCTTATCCGCGAGAGTGAAACCACCAAAGGTGCCTATTCACTTTCTATCCGTGATT
GGGATGATATGAAAGGAGACCATGTCAAACATTATAAAATTCGCAAACTTGACAATGGTGGATACTACAT
TACCACCCGGGCCCAGTTTGAAACACTTCAGCAGCTTGTACAACATTACTCAGAGAGAGCTGCAGGTCTC
TGCTGCCGCCTAGTAGTTCCCTGTCACAAAGGGATGCCAAGGCTTACCGATCTGTCTGTCAAAACCAAAG
AT
[807 nt withheld, positions 4973-5779]
CAACCTGGTGAAAACCTGGTTTCTCTCGAGCCAACCACTGAGGATCTGTACTTTCAGAGCGATAACGATG
GATCCGAAATCGGTACTGGCTTTCCATTCGACCCCCATTATGTGGAAGTCCTGGGCGAGCGCATGCACTA
CGTCGATGTTGGTCCGCGCGATGGCACCCCTGTGCTGTTCCTGCACGGTAACCCGACCTCCTCCTACGTG
TGGCGCAACATCATCCCGCATGTTGCACCGACCCATCGCTGCATTGCTCCAGACCTGATCGGTATGGGCA
AATCCGACAAACCAGACCTGGGTTATTTCTTCGACGACCACGTCCGCTTCATGGATGCCTTCATCGAAGC
CCTGGGTCTGGAAGAGGTCGTCCTGGTCATTCACGACTGGGGCTCCGCTCTGGGTTTCCACTGGGCCAAG
CGCAATCCAGAGCGCGTCAAAGGTATTGCATTTATGGAGTTCATCCGCCCTATCCCGACCTGGGACGAAT
GGCCAGAATTTGCCCGCGAGACCTTCCAGGCCTTCCGCACCACCGACGTCGGCCGCAAGCTGATCATCGA
TCAGAACGTTTTTATCGAGGGTACGCTGCCGATGGGTGTCGTCCGCCCGCTGACTGAAGTCGAGATGGAC
CATTACCGCGAGCCGTTCCTGAATCCTGTTGACCGCGAGCCACTGTGGCGCTTCCCAAACGAGCTGCCAA
TCGCCGGTGAGCCAGCGAACATCGTCGCGCTGGTCGAAGAATACATGGACTGGCTGCACCAGTCCCCTGT
CCCGAAGCTGCTGTTCTGGGGCACCCCAGGCGTTCTGATCCCACCGGCCGAAGCCGCTCGCCTGGCCAAA
AGCCTGCCTAACTGCAAGGCTGTGGACATCGGCCCGGGTCTGAATCTGCTGCAAGAAGACAACCCGGACC
TGATCGGCAGCGAGATCGCGCGCTGGCTGTCTACTCTGGAGATTTCCGGTTAATAGAATTCTAGAGTCGA
CCTGCA
Features (pLannotate 1.2.2; 19 found; start..end, strand, type, name):
     61..182     -  polyA_signal   SV40 poly(A) signal: SV40 polyadenylation signal
    205..273     -  CDS            large T antigen (fragment): large T antigen from SV40 (simian virus 40)
    297..330     +  protein_bind   loxP: Cre-mediated recombination occurs in the 8-bp core sequence (GCATACAT). Cre recombinase
    340..387     +  promoter       EM7 promoter: synthetic bacterial promoter&nbsp
    419..1210    +  CDS            neo: KKA2_KLEPN - Also known as kan, nptII. Experimental evidence at protein level: Swiss-Prot protein existence level 1. Resistance to kanamycin, neomycin, paromomycin, ribostamycin, butirosin and gentamicin B. From Klebsiella pneumoniae.
   1371..1959    -  rep_origin     ori: high-copy-number ColE1/pMB1/pBR322/pUC origin of replication
   2085..2133    -  polyA_signal   poly(A) signal: synthetic polyadenylation signal
   2157..2555    -  CDS            BSD: blasticidin S deaminase; Aspergillus terreus BSD; confers resistance to blasticidin
   2586..2943    -  promoter       SV40 promoter: SV40 enhancer and early promoter
   3022..3103    -  polyA_signal   SV40 poly(A) signal: SV40 polyadenylation signal
   3126..3209    -  CDS            large T antigen (fragment): large T antigen from SV40 (simian virus 40)
   3274..3639    +  enhancer       CMV enhancer: human cytomegalovirus immediate early enhancer
   3641..3840    +  promoter       CMV promoter: human cytomegalovirus (CMV) immediate early promoter
   3979..4111    +  intron         chimeric intron: chimera between introns from human β-globin and immunoglobulin heavy chain genes
   4155..4173    +  promoter       T7 promoter: promoter for bacteriophage T7 RNA polymerase
   4187..5797    +  CDS            FYN (sequence partly withheld): FYN_HUMAN - Experimental evidence at protein level: Swiss-Prot protein existence level 1. Non-receptor tyrosine-protein kinase that plays a role in many biological processes including regulation of cell growth and survival, cell adhesion, integrin-mediated signaling, cytoskeletal remodeling, cell motility, immune response and axon guidance. Inactive FYN is phosphorylated on its C-terminal tail within the catalytic domain. Following activation by PKA, the protein subsequently associates with PTK2/FAK1, allowing PTK2/FAK1 phosphorylation, activation and targeting to focal adhesions. Involved in
   5819..5839    +  CDS            TEV site: tobacco etch virus (TEV) protease recognition and cleavage site
   5855..6738    +  CDS            HaloTag® (fragment): modified bacterial dehalogenase that forms covalent bonds with chloroalkane derivatives
   6749..12      +  misc_feature   MCS (fragment) (across the origin): pUC18/19 multiple cloning site
