[The description below was written by a language model from this plasmid's Addgene catalogue record and pLannotate feature annotations shown in this document.]
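Description:
FYN-HaloTag Fusion Vector is a mammalian expression plasmid built on the pFC221K HaloTag CMV-Blast BiBRET backbone. It is designed to produce human FYN, a non-receptor Src-family tyrosine kinase, fused at its C terminus to HaloTag. The 6,765 nt plasmid replicates in E. coli at high copy from a ColE1/pUC-type origin. Bacterial selection uses kanamycin, through a neo/nptII gene driven by the synthetic bacterial EM7 promoter. A single loxP site is annotated just upstream of that promoter, and the record does not state its purpose. For selection in mammalian cells, a separate cassette places the blasticidin S deaminase gene (BSD) under the SV40 enhancer/early promoter, followed by a synthetic poly(A) signal.

The expression unit consists of the CMV immediate-early enhancer and promoter, then a chimeric β-globin/immunoglobulin intron, a standard part included to improve transcript processing and expression. A T7 promoter sits just before the coding region and could support in vitro transcription. The unmutated FYN open reading frame comes next and is joined through a short linker carrying a TEV protease recognition site to HaloTag. HaloTag is a modified bacterial dehalogenase that bonds covalently to chloroalkane ligands, and the TEV site in principle allows FYN to be cleaved away from the tag. The nearest annotated polyadenylation signal after the fusion is an SV40 element just past the plasmid origin, but it is annotated on the opposite strand, as is a second SV40 poly(A) element upstream of the CMV enhancer.

The stated purpose is CMV-driven expression of the FYN-HaloTag fusion in mammalian cells. The tag permits labelling with fluorescent or affinity ligands. The backbone name suggests use as an acceptor partner in BRET-type proximity assays, though the record gives no specific assay.
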