Addgene plasmid #236960: FYN-HaloTag Fusion Vector
Purpose: Express FYN-HaloTag(R) Fusion Protein in Mammalian Cells under a CMV promoter
Depositing lab: Promega Corporation.
Backbone
  Vector backbone: pFC221K HaloTag(R) CMV-Blast BiBRET Vector
  Vector type: Mammalian Expression
  Selectable markers: Blasticidin
Growth in bacteria
  Bacterial resistance: Kanamycin, 50 μg/mL
  Growth temperature: 37°C
  Growth strain: DH5alpha
  Copy number: High Copy
Gene/Insert
  Gene/Insert name: FYN
  Species: H. sapiens (human)
  Mutation: None
  Entrez Gene: FYN (a.k.a. SLK, SYN, p59-FYN)
  Promoter: CMV
  Tag / fusion protein: HaloTag (R) (C terminal on backbone)
  Cloning method: Other
Terms and licenses: Academic/Nonprofit Terms; Industry Terms
How to cite: FYN-HaloTag Fusion Vector was a gift from Promega Corporation (Addgene plasmid # 236960 ; http://n2t.net/addgene:236960 ; RRID:Addgene_236960)
